Addgene plasmid #235880: pME_Cp_0_3b_027_HA-tag
Purpose: HA N-tag
Depositing lab: Tobias Erb. Depositing organization: Max Planck Institute for Terrestrial Microbiology. Publication: A modular high-throughput approach for advancing synthetic biology in the chloroplast of Chlamydomonas. Inckemann RM, Chotel T, Burgis M, Brinkmann CK, Andreas L, Baumann J, Sharma P, Klose M, Barrett J, Ries F, Paczia N, Glatter T, Mackinder LCM, Willmund F, Erb TJ. Nat Plants. 2025 Nov;11(11):2332-2349. doi: 10.1038/s41477-025-02126-2. Epub 2025 Nov 3. PubMed 41184475.
Backbone
  Vector backbone: pME_Cp_UAV_GFP
  Backbone size w/o insert (bp): 2101
  Vector type: Synthetic Biology
Growth in bacteria
  Bacterial resistance: Chloramphenicol, 25 μg/mL
  Growth temperature: 37°C
  Growth strain: DH5alpha
  Copy number: High Copy
Gene/Insert
  Gene/Insert name: HA N-tag
  Species: Human Influenza hemagglutinin
  Insert size (bp): 98
  Cloning method: Restriction Enzyme; 5′ cloning site BsaI (destroyed during cloning); 3′ cloning site BsaI (destroyed during cloning)
  Sequencing primers: 5′ CGTATCACGAGGCAGAATTTC; 3′ CCTGCATAACGCGAAGTAATC
Terms and licenses: Academic/Nonprofit Terms; Industry Terms: Not Available to Industry
Depositor comments: Please visit https://doi.org/10.1101/2024.05.08.593163 for bioRxiv preprint.
How to cite: pME_Cp_0_3b_027_HA-tag was a gift from Tobias Erb (Addgene plasmid # 235880 ; http://n2t.net/addgene:235880 ; RRID:Addgene_235880)
