[The description below was written by a language model from this plasmid's Addgene catalogue record and pLannotate feature annotations shown in this document.]
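Description:
pME_Cp_0_3b_027_HA-tag is a small (about 2.2 kb) synthetic-biology part plasmid from a modular cloning toolkit built for engineering the chloroplast of Chlamydomonas. It is a storage vector for a single standardized part, not an expression construct. A 98 bp insert encoding an N-terminal HA epitope tag, derived from influenza hemagglutinin, sits in the pME_Cp_UAV_GFP acceptor backbone. The insert was cloned through BsaI sites that were destroyed in the process, which is typical of Golden Gate-style insertion into a universal acceptor. The backbone name suggests the part replaces a GFP dropout cassette, although the record does not say so explicitly. The "0" and "3b" in the plasmid name probably indicate a level 0 part and its position in the assembly syntax, but the record does not define this nomenclature.

The plasmid is propagated in E. coli at high copy from a ColE1/pUC-type origin. A short fragment annotated as RSF origin is also detected. Selection is by chloramphenicol, conferred by a cat gene under its own promoter and followed by the lambda t0 terminator. The part lies on the reverse strand between BioBrick prefix and suffix sequences. Bacterial terminators, including the his operon terminator, flank this region and insulate the cloning site from read-through transcription. The annotation software matched only a short stretch of the insert, labelling it as a fragment of a 3xHA tag, so the feature table does not establish how many HA repeats are present. No promoter, coding sequence or chloroplast regulatory element accompanies the tag. The intended use is to combine it with other toolkit parts in higher-level assemblies, adding an N-terminal HA epitope to a protein of interest for antibody-based detection or purification.
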