Features (pLannotate 1.2.2; 10 found; start..end, strand, type, name):
     84..212     +  rep_origin     RSF ori (fragment): Plasmids containing the RSF 1030 origin of replication can be propagated in E. coli cells that contain additional plasmids with compatible origins.
    231..288     -  terminator     his operon terminator: This putative transcriptin terminator from the E. coli his operon has a 2-bp deletion introduced during synthesis. Its efficiency has not been determined.
    289..308     -  misc_feature   BioBrick suffix: universal suffix for all parts
    366..388     -  CDS            3xHA (fragment): three tandem HA epitope tags
    439..460     -  misc_feature   BioBrick prefix: BioBrick prefix for parts that do not start with "ATG"
    463..506     +  terminator     bacterial terminator: putative bacterial transcription terminator
    592..689     +  promoter       cat promoter: promoter of the E. coli cat gene encoding chloramphenicol acetyltransferase
    690..1346    +  CDS            cat: CAT_ECOLX - Experimental evidence at protein level: Swiss-Prot protein existence level 1. This enzyme is an effector of chloramphenicol resistance in bacteria. From Escherichia coli. This protein is used as a marker in many commonly used cloning vectors, such as pACYC184.
   1370..1464    +  terminator     lambda t0 terminator: transcription terminator from phage lambda
   1647..36      +  rep_origin     ori (across the origin): high-copy-number ColE1/pMB1/pBR322/pUC origin of replication
>Addgene plasmid #235880 | pME_Cp_0_3b_027_HA-tag | addgene full sequence | sequence record 471473 | Addgene NGS Result
TTGTGATGCTCGTCAGGGGGGCGGAGCCTGTGGAAAAACGCCAGCAACGCGGCCTTTTTACGGTTCCTGG
CCTTTTGCTGGCCTTTTGCTCACATGTTCTTTCCTGCGTTATCCCCTGATTCTGTGGATAACCGTATTAC
CGCCTTTGAGTGAGCTGATACCGCTCGCCGCAGCCGAACGACCGAGCGCAGCGAGTCAGTGAGCGAGGAA
GCCTGCATAACGCGAAGTAATCTTTTCGGTTTTAAAGAAAAAGGGCAGGGTGGTGACACCTTGCCCTTTT
TTGCCGGACTGCAGCGGCCGCTACTAGTCGCGATGAGTGGTCTCACATTCCAGCATAATCTGGAACATCA
TAAGGATAACCAGCATAATCAGGAACATCGTATGGGTATTTTGCGTAATCTGGTACATCATATGGATACA
TGGCGAGACCACTCATCGCTCTAGAAGCGGCCGCGAATTCCAGAAATCATCCTTAGCGAAAGCTAAGGAT
TTTTTTTATCTGAAATTCTGCCTCGTGATACGCCTATTTTTATAGGTTAATGTCATGATAATAATGGTTT
CTTAGACGTCAGGTGGCACTCGAGTTGATCGGGCACGTAAGAGGTTCCAACTTTCACCATAATGAAATAA
GATCACTACCGGGCGTATTTTTTGAGTTATCGAGATTTTCAGGAGCTAAGGAAGCTAAAATGGAGAAAAA
AATCACTGGATATACCACCGTTGATATATCCCAATGGCATCGTAAAGAACATTTTGAGGCATTTCAGTCA
GTTGCTCAATGTACCTATAACCAGACCGTTCAGCTGGATATTACGGCCTTTTTAAAGACCGTAAAGAAAA
ATAAGCACAAGTTTTATCCGGCCTTTATTCACATTCTTGCCCGCCTGATGAATGCTCATCCGGAATTTCG
TATGGCAATGAAAGACGGTGAGCTGGTGATATGGGATAGTGTTCACCCTTGTTACACCGTTTTCCATGAG
CAAACTGAAACGTTTTCATCACTCTGGAGTGAATACCACGACGATTTCCGGCAGTTTCTACACATATATT
CGCAAGATGTGGCGTGTTACGGTGAAAACCTGGCCTATTTCCCTAAAGGGTTTATTGAGAATATGTTTTT
CGTATCAGCCAATCCCTGGGTGAGTTTCACCAGTTTTGATTTAAACGTGGCCAATATGGACAACTTCTTC
GCCCCCGTTTTCACCATGGGCAAATATTATACGCAAGGCGACAAGGTGCTGATGCCGCTGGCGATTCAGG
TTCATCATGCCGTTTGTGATGGCTTCCATGTCGGCAGAATGCTTAATGAATTACAACAGTACTGCGACGA
GTGGCAGGGCGGGGCGTAATTTGATATCGAGCTCGCTTGGACTCCTGTTGATAGATCCAGTAATGACCTC
AGAACTCCATCTGGATTTGTTCAGAACGCTCGGTTGCCGCCGGGCGTTTTTTATTGGTGAGAATCCAAGC
CTCGAGCTGTCAGACCAAGTTTACTCATATATACTTTAGATTGATTTAAAACTTCATTTTTAATTTAAAA
GGATCTAGGTGAAGATCCTTTTTGATAATCTCATGACCAAAATCCCTTAACGTGAGTTTTCGTTCCACTG
AGCGTCAGACCCCGTAGAAAAGATCAAAGGATCTTCTTGAGATCCTTTTTTTCTGCGCGTAATCTGCTGC
TTGCAAACAAAAAAACCACCGCTACCAGCGGTGGTTTGTTTGCCGGATCAAGAGCTACCAACTCTTTTTC
CGAAGGTAACTGGCTTCAGCAGAGCGCAGATACCAAATACTGTTCTTCTAGTGTAGCCGTAGTTAGGCCA
CCACTTCAAGAACTCTGTAGCACCGCCTACATACCTCGCTCTGCTAATCCTGTTACCAGTGGCTGCTGCC
AGTGGCGATAAGTCGTGTCTTACCGGGTTGGACTCAAGACGATAGTTACCGGATAAGGCGCAGCGGTCGG
GCTGAACGGGGGGTTCGTGCACACAGCCCAGCTTGGAGCGAACGACCTACACCGAACTGAGATACCTACA
GCGTGAGCTATGAGAAAGCGCCACGCTTCCCGAAGGGAGAAAGGCGGACAGGTATCCGGTAAGCGGCAGG
GTCGGAACAGGAGAGCGCACGAGGGAGCTTCCAGGGGGAAACGCCTGGTATCTTTATAGTCCTGTCGGGT
TTCGCCACCTCTGACTTGAGCGTCGATTT
